>Addgene plasmid #124193 | KA1867_pGL4-UBCmin-luc2/Pou5f1_CR2 | addgene full sequence | sequence record 239528 | Addgene NGS Result
AAGGATAAGTAAGTAATATTAAGGTACGGGAGGTATTGGACAGGCCGCAATAAAATATCTTTATTTTCAT
TACATCTGTGTGTTGGTTTTTTGTGTGAATCGATAGTACTAACATACGCTCTCCATCAAAACAAAACGAA
ACAAAACAAACTAGCAAAATAGGCTGTCCCCAGTGCAAGTGCAGGTGCCAGAACATTTCTCTGGCCTAAC
TGGCCGGTACCTGAGCTCGCTAGCCTCGAGGATGGGGCGGTGAACGCCGATGATTATATAAGGACGCGCC
GGGTGTGGCACAGCTAGTTCCGTCGCAGCCGGGATTTGAATTCCTCGACTCTAGAGGATCTGGCCTCGGC
GGCCAAGCTTGGCAATCCGGTACTGTTGGTAAAGCCACCATGGAAGATGCCAAAAACATTAAGAAGGGCC
CAGCGCCATTCTACCCACTCGAAGACGGGACCGCCGGCGAGCAGCTGCACAAAGCCATGAAGCGCTACGC
CCTGGTGCCCGGCACCATCGCCTTTACCGACGCACATATCGAGGTGGACATTACCTACGCCGAGTACTTC
GAGATGAGCGTTCGGCTGGCAGAAGCTATGAAGCGCTATGGGCTGAATACAAACCATCGGATCGTGGTGT
GCAGCGAGAATAGCTTGCAGTTCTTCATGCCCGTGTTGGGTGCCCTGTTCATCGGTGTGGCTGTGGCCCC
AGCTAACGACATCTACAACGAGCGCGAGCTGCTGAACAGCATGGGCATCAGCCAGCCCACCGTCGTATTC
GTGAGCAAGAAAGGGCTGCAAAAGATCCTCAACGTGCAAAAGAAGCTACCGATCATACAAAAGATCATCA
TCATGGATAGCAAGACCGACTACCAGGGCTTCCAAAGCATGTACACCTTCGTGACTTCCCATTTGCCACC
CGGCTTCAACGAGTACGACTTCGTGCCCGAGAGCTTCGACCGGGACAAAACCATCGCCCTGATCATGAAC
AGTAGTGGCAGTACCGGATTGCCCAAGGGCGTAGCCCTACCGCACCGCACCGCTTGTGTCCGATTCAGTC
ATGCCCGCGACCCCATCTTCGGCAACCAGATCATCCCCGACACCGCTATCCTCAGCGTGGTGCCATTTCA
CCACGGCTTCGGCATGTTCACCACGCTGGGCTACTTGATCTGCGGCTTTCGGGTCGTGCTCATGTACCGC
TTCGAGGAGGAGCTATTCTTGCGCAGCTTGCAAGACTATAAGATTCAATCTGCCCTGCTGGTGCCCACAC
TATTTAGCTTCTTCGCTAAGAGCACTCTCATCGACAAGTACGACCTAAGCAACTTGCACGAGATCGCCAG
CGGCGGGGCGCCGCTCAGCAAGGAGGTAGGTGAGGCCGTGGCCAAACGCTTCCACCTACCAGGCATCCGC
CAGGGCTACGGCCTGACAGAAACAACCAGCGCCATTCTGATCACCCCCGAAGGGGACGACAAGCCTGGCG
CAGTAGGCAAGGTGGTGCCCTTCTTCGAGGCTAAGGTGGTGGACTTGGACACCGGTAAGACACTGGGTGT
GAACCAGCGCGGCGAGCTGTGCGTCCGTGGCCCCATGATCATGAGCGGCTACGTTAACAACCCCGAGGCT
ACAAACGCTCTCATCGACAAGGACGGCTGGCTGCACAGCGGCGACATCGCCTACTGGGACGAGGACGAGC
ACTTCTTCATCGTGGACCGGCTGAAGAGCCTGATCAAATACAAGGGCTACCAGGTAGCCCCAGCCGAACT
GGAGAGCATCCTGCTGCAACACCCCAACATCTTCGACGCCGGGGTCGCCGGCCTGCCCGACGACGATGCC
GGCGAGCTGCCCGCCGCAGTCGTCGTGCTGGAACACGGTAAAACCATGACCGAGAAGGAGATCGTGGACT
ATGTGGCCAGCCAGGTTACAACCGCCAAGAAGCTGCGCGGTGGTGTTGTGTTCGTGGACGAGGTGCCTAA
AGGACTGACCGGCAAGTTGGACGCCCGCAAGATCCGCGAGATTCTCATTAAGGCCAAGAAGGGCGGCAAG
ATCGCCGTGTAATAATTCTAGAGTCGGGGCGGCCGGCCGCTTCGAGCAGACATGATAAGATACATTGATG
AGTTTGGACAAACCACAACTAGAATGCAGTGAAAAAAATGCTTTATTTGTGAAATTTGTGATGCTATTGC
TTTATTTGTAACCATTATAAGCTGCAATAAACAAGTTAACAACAACAATTGCATTCATTTTATGTTTCAG
GTTCAGGGGGAGGTGTGGGAGGTTTTTTAAAGCAAGTAAAACCTCTACAAATGTGGTAAAATCGATAAGG
ATCCGGGGTGGGTGACGAGGATGAACACCGGAGTCCCTGGAGGAAGGGAAGCAGGGTATCTCCATCTGAG
GCTCTGTCTTTGAGGAGAGGTGGAGAGCTGGGGAAGTCTTGTGTGAGGGGATTGGGGCTCAGGAGGGGGT
TGGGGAGCAGGAAGTTGTCCCCAGGGGAGCCATCCTGGCCCATTCAAGGGTTGAGTACTTGTTTAGGGTT
AGAGCTGCCCCCTCTGGGGACCAGGATTGTCCAGCCAAGGCCATTGTCCTGCCCCCTTCCCCCAGTCCCT
CCCAGGCCCCTTTGAACCTGAAGTCAGATATTTCTTCTCTCTACCCACCTCCCACCCGTTGGGTTTCTCC
ACCCAGGAACTAGGCTGGAAGCCTGGGATGAGGAGGTGGGGGGAGGGAGAACTGAGAATCTTGAGGAAAG
AGGCCCCGGCCTTAACTGTGTCGACCGATGCCCTTGAGAGCCTTCAACCCAGTCAGCTCCTTCCGGTGGG
CGCGGGGCATGACTATCGTCGCCGCACTTATGACTGTCTTCTTTATCATGCAACTCGTAGGACAGGTGCC
GGCAGCGCTCTTCCGCTTCCTCGCTCACTGACTCGCTGCGCTCGGTCGTTCGGCTGCGGCGAGCGGTATC
AGCTCACTCAAAGGCGGTAATACGGTTATCCACAGAATCAGGGGATAACGCAGGAAAGAACATGTGAGCA
AAAGGCCAGCAAAAGGCCAGGAACCGTAAAAAGGCCGCGTTGCTGGCGTTTTTCCATAGGCTCCGCCCCC
CTGACGAGCATCACAAAAATCGACGCTCAAGTCAGAGGTGGCGAAACCCGACAGGACTATAAAGATACCA
GGCGTTTCCCCCTGGAAGCTCCCTCGTGCGCTCTCCTGTTCCGACCCTGCCGCTTACCGGATACCTGTCC
GCCTTTCTCCCTTCGGGAAGCGTGGCGCTTTCTCATAGCTCACGCTGTAGGTATCTCAGTTCGGTGTAGG
TCGTTCGCTCCAAGCTGGGCTGTGTGCACGAACCCCCCGTTCAGCCCGACCGCTGCGCCTTATCCGGTAA
CTATCGTCTTGAGTCCAACCCGGTAAGACACGACTTATCGCCACTGGCAGCAGCCACTGGTAACAGGATT
AGCAGAGCGAGGTATGTAGGCGGTGCTACAGAGTTCTTGAAGTGGTGGCCTAACTACGGCTACACTAGAA
GAACAGTATTTGGTATCTGCGCTCTGCTGAAGCCAGTTACCTTCGGAAAAAGAGTTGGTAGCTCTTGATC
CGGCAAACAAACCACCGCTGGTAGCGGTGGTTTTTTTGTTTGCAAGCAGCAGATTACGCGCAGAAAAAAA
GGATCTCAAGAAGATCCTTTGATCTTTTCTACGGGGTCTGACGCTCAGTGGAACGAAAACTCACGTTAAG
GGATTTTGGTCATGAGATTATCAAAAAGGATCTTCACCTAGATCCTTTTAAATTAAAAATGAAGTTTTAA
ATCAATCTAAAGTATATATGAGTAAACTTGGTCTGACAGCGGCCGCAAATGCTAAACCACTGCAGTGGTT
ACCAGTGCTTGATCAGTGAGGCACCGATCTCAGCGATCTGCCTATTTCGTTCGTCCATAGTGGCCTGACT
CCCCGTCGTGTAGATCACTACGATTCGTGAGGGCTTACCATCAGGCCCCAGCGCAGCAATGATGCCGCGA
GAGCCGCGTTCACCGGCCCCCGATTTGTCAGCAATGAACCAGCCAGCAGGGAGGGCCGAGCGAAGAAGTG
GTCCTGCTACTTTGTCCGCCTCCATCCAGTCTATGAGCTGCTGTCGTGATGCTAGAGTAAGAAGTTCGCC
AGTGAGTAGTTTCCGAAGAGTTGTGGCCATTGCTACTGGCATCGTGGTATCACGCTCGTCGTTCGGTATG
GCTTCGTTCAACTCTGGTTCCCAGCGGTCAAGCCGGGTCACATGATCACCCATATTATGAAGAAATGCAG
TCAGCTCCTTAGGGCCTCCGATCGTTGTCAGAAGTAAGTTGGCCGCGGTGTTGTCGCTCATGGTAATGGC
AGCACTACACAATTCTCTTACCGTCATGCCATCCGTAAGATGCTTTTCCGTGACCGGCGAGTACTCAACC
AAGTCGTTTTGTGAGTAGTGTATACGGCGACCAAGCTGCTCTTGCCCGGCGTCTATACGGGACAACACCG
CGCCACATAGCAGTACTTTGAAAGTGCTCATCATCGGGAATCGTTCTTCGGGGCGGAAAGACTCAAGGAT
CTTGCCGCTATTGAGATCCAGTTCGATATAGCCCACTCTTGCACCCAGTTGATCTTCAGCATCTTTTACT
TTCACCAGCGTTTCGGGGTGTGCAAAAACAGGCAAGCAAAATGCCGCAAAGAAGGGAATGAGTGCGACAC
GAAAATGTTGGATGCTCATACTCGTCCTTTTTCAATATTATTGAAGCATTTATCAGGGTTACTAGTACGT
CTCTC
Features (pLannotate 1.2.2; 10 found; start..end, strand, type, name):
     49..97      +  polyA_signal   poly(A) signal: synthetic polyadenylation signal
    111..202     +  misc_feature   pause site: RNA polymerase II transcriptional pause signal from the human α2 globin gene
    243..318     +  promoter       UbC promoter (fragment): human ubiquitin C promoter
    390..2042    +  CDS            luciferase: firefly luciferase synthetic luc2 version of the luciferase gene
   2086..2207    -  polyA_signal   SV40 poly(A) signal: SV40 polyadenylation signal
   2230..2298    -  CDS            large T antigen (fragment): large T antigen from SV40 (simian virus 40)
   2750..2881    +  CDS            TcR (fragment): tetracycline efflux protein; tet; confers resistance to tetracycline
   3061..3649    -  rep_origin     ori: high-copy-number ColE1/pMB1/pBR322/pUC origin of replication
   3849..4709    -  CDS            AmpR: β-lactamase confers resistance to ampicillin, carbenicillin, and related antibiotics
   4710..4751    -  promoter       AmpR promoter (fragment): bla
