[The description below was written by a language model from this plasmid's Addgene catalogue record and pLannotate feature annotations shown in this document.]
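Description:
KA1867_pGL4-UBCmin-luc2/Pou5f1_CR2 is a firefly luciferase reporter plasmid built on the pGL4-UBCmin-luc2 backbone and designed to measure the activity of an enhancer from the mouse Pou5f1 (Oct4) locus. It is maintained in E. coli as a high-copy plasmid through a ColE1/pUC-type origin and is selected with ampicillin via the β-lactamase gene and its bla promoter. The sequenced record is about 4.8 kb.

The reporter unit consists of a short fragment of the human ubiquitin C promoter, used as a minimal promoter (UBCmin), placed upstream of the synthetic luc2 version of firefly luciferase and terminated by an SV40 polyadenylation signal. A synthetic poly(A) signal and an RNA polymerase II transcriptional pause site sit upstream of the promoter; these elements block read-through transcription from the backbone and so keep background signal low. A minimal promoter has little activity on its own, so luciferase output depends largely on the attached regulatory DNA, here the Pou5f1 enhancer; the name suggests the fragment is the "CR2" region. The automated annotation does not mark the enhancer as a feature, and the cloning sites are recorded as unknown, so its exact position and length cannot be given from the record. The short matches to SV40 large T antigen and the tetracycline resistance gene are fragments and look like backbone remnants rather than functional genes.

The plasmid is intended for transfection-based reporter assays of enhancer activity, and the associated work concerns enhancer activation during reprogramming to naive pluripotency.
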