Addgene plasmid #124193: KA1867_pGL4-UBCmin-luc2/Pou5f1_CR2
Purpose: Luciferase reporter driven by the Pou5f1 enhancer
Depositing lab: Hans Schöler. Depositing organization: Max Planck Institute for Molecular Biomedicine. Publication: Esrrb Unlocks Silenced Enhancers for Reprogramming to Naive Pluripotency. Adachi K, Kopp W, Wu G, Heising S, Greber B, Stehling M, Arauzo-Bravo MJ, Boerno ST, Timmermann B, Vingron M, Scholer HR. Cell Stem Cell. 2018 Aug 2;23(2):266-275.e6. doi: 10.1016/j.stem.2018.05.020. Epub 2018 Jun 14. PubMed 29910149.
Backbone
  Vector backbone: pGL4-UBCmin-luc2
  Vector type: Luciferase
Growth in bacteria
  Bacterial resistance: Ampicillin, 100 μg/mL
  Growth temperature: 37°C
  Growth strain: DH5alpha
  Copy number: High Copy
Gene/Insert
  Gene/Insert name: Pou5f1 enhancer
  Species: M. musculus (mouse)
  Promoter: UBCmin
  Cloning method: Restriction Enzyme; 5′ cloning site Unknown (unknown if destroyed)
Terms and licenses: Academic/Nonprofit Terms; Industry Terms: Not Available to Industry
How to cite: KA1867_pGL4-UBCmin-luc2/Pou5f1_CR2 was a gift from Hans Schöler (Addgene plasmid # 124193 ; http://n2t.net/addgene:124193 ; RRID:Addgene_124193)
